Addgene plasmid #176775: pEE018
Purpose: Encodes codon optimized putative thermophilic PET hydrolase enzyme for bacterial expression
Depositing lab: Gregg Beckham. Depositing organization: National Laboratory of the Rockies (NLR). Publication: Sourcing thermotolerant poly(ethylene terephthalate) hydrolase scaffolds from natural diversity. Erickson E, Gado JE, Avilan L, Bratti F, Brizendine RK, Cox PA, Gill R, Graham R, Kim DJ, Konig G, Michener WE, Poudel S, Ramirez KJ, Shakespeare TJ, Zahn M, Boyd ES, Payne CM, DuBois JL, Pickford AR, Beckham GT, McGeehan JE. Nat Commun. 2022 Dec 21;13(1):7850. doi: 10.1038/s41467-022-35237-x. PubMed 36543766.
Backbone
  Vector backbone: pET21b(+)
  Backbone manufacturer: EMD Biosciences
  Backbone size w/o insert (bp): 5366
  Vector type: Bacterial Expression
Growth in bacteria
  Bacterial resistance: Ampicillin, 100 μg/mL
  Growth temperature: 37°C
  Growth strain: DH5alpha
  Copy number: High Copy
Gene/Insert
  Gene/Insert name: 210 (alt name: Environmental sample JzSedJan11_10073025)
  Species: Environmental sample
  Insert size (bp): 825
  Promoter: T7
  Tag / fusion protein: 6xHis (C terminal on backbone)
  Cloning method: Restriction Enzyme; 5′ cloning site NdeI (unknown if destroyed); 3′ cloning site XhoI (unknown if destroyed)
  Sequencing primers: 5′ T7 For; 3′ T7 Rev
Terms and licenses: Academic/Nonprofit Terms; Industry Terms: Not Available to Industry
Depositor comments: Accession Number JzSedJan11_10073025
How to cite: pEE018 was a gift from Gregg Beckham (Addgene plasmid # 176775 ; http://n2t.net/addgene:176775 ; RRID:Addgene_176775)
