[The description below was written by a language model from this plasmid's Addgene catalogue record and pLannotate feature annotations shown in this document.]
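Description:
pEE018 is a bacterial expression plasmid built on the pET21b(+) backbone, carrying a codon-optimized gene for a putative thermophilic poly(ethylene terephthalate) hydrolase. The roughly 825 bp insert, designated "210", derives from an environmental (metagenomic) sample rather than a cultured organism. It was cloned between the NdeI and XhoI sites, which places it in frame with the backbone's C-terminal 6xHis tag for affinity purification. The full sequenced plasmid is 6,191 nt. The automated annotation does not label the insert itself, but an unannotated gap lies between the ribosome binding site and the His tag where the coding sequence would sit. The short "9xHis" and "SET1" fragment calls in that region appear to be the annotation tool's partial matches to the 6xHis tag and adjacent backbone sequence, not additional fusion partners.

Expression follows the standard pET design. A T7 promoter is followed by a lac operator and the strong T7 gene 10 ribosome binding site, and a T7 terminator lies downstream. The plasmid also carries lacI, so the repressor holds transcription off until IPTG or lactose is added in a host supplying T7 RNA polymerase. Propagation relies on a pBR322/ColE1-type origin accompanied by the bom and rop elements, and the catalogue lists the plasmid as high copy. Selection is by ampicillin through the β-lactamase gene. An f1 origin is present for single-stranded DNA production, and the tetracycline resistance fragments are non-functional pBR322 remnants. The construct serves to produce and purify this candidate enzyme in E. coli, as part of a survey of natural sequence diversity for thermotolerant PET-degrading scaffolds.
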