Features (pLannotate 1.2.2; 18 found; start..end, strand, type, name):
   1010..1087    -  promoter       lacI promoter: lacI
   1095..1374    -  CDS            TcR (fragment): tetracycline efflux protein; tet; confers resistance to tetracycline
   1396..1414    +  promoter       T7 promoter: promoter for bacteriophage T7 RNA polymerase
   1415..1439    +  protein_bind   lac operator: The lac repressor binds to the lac operator to inhibit transcription in E. coli. This inhibition can be relieved by adding lactose or isopropyl-β-D-thiogalactopyranoside (IPTG). lac repressor encoded by lacI
   1454..1476    +  RBS            RBS: efficient ribosome binding site from bacteriophage T7 gene 10 (Olins and Rangwala, 1989)
   2318..2335    +  CDS            9xHis (fragment): 9xHis affinity tag
   2345..2394    +  CDS            SET1 (fragment): solubility-enhancement tag derived from T7 phage gene 10B
   2402..2449    +  terminator     T7 terminator: transcription terminator for bacteriophage T7 RNA polymerase
   2486..2914    +  rep_origin     f1 ori (sequence partly withheld): f1 bacteriophage origin of replication; arrow indicates direction of (+) strand synthesis
   2967..3071    +  promoter       AmpR promoter: bla
   3072..3932    +  CDS            AmpR: β-lactamase; bla; confers resistance to ampicillin, carbenicillin, and related antibiotics
   4103..4691    +  rep_origin     ori: high-copy-number ColE1/pMB1/pBR322/pUC origin of replication
   4877..5016    -  misc_feature   bom: basis of mobility region from pBR322
   5118..5309    -  CDS            rop: Rop protein, which maintains plasmids at low copy number; rop
   5326..5706    +  CDS            YPB1_ECOLX: Protein predicted: Swiss-Prot protein existence level 4. From Escherichia coli.
   5778..6069    -  CDS            TcR (fragment): tetracycline efflux protein; tet; confers resistance to tetracycline
   6084..6105    -  protein_bind   CAP binding site: CAP binding activates transcription in the presence of cAMP. E. coli catabolite activator protein
   6118..1009    -  CDS            lacI (across the origin): lac repressor; lacI; The lac repressor binds to the lac operator to inhibit transcription in E. coli. This inhibition can be relieved by adding lactose or isopropyl-β-D-thiogalactopyranoside (IPTG).
>Addgene plasmid #176775 | pEE018 | addgene full sequence | sequence record 349623 | Addgene NGS Result
CGGTTTGCGTATTGGGCGCCAGGGTGGTTTTTCTTTTCACCAGTGAGACGGGCAACAGCTGATTGCCCTT
CACCGCCTGGCCCTGAGAGAGTTGCAGCAAGCGGTCCACGCTGGTTTGCCCCAGCAGGCGAAAATCCTGT
TTGATGGTGGTTAACGGCGGGATATAACATGAGCTGTCTTCGGTATCGTCGTATCCCACTACCGAGATAT
CCGCACCAACGCGCAGCCCGGACTCGGTAATGGCGCGCATTGCGCCCAGCGCCATCTGATCGTTGGCAAC
CAGCATCGCAGTGGGAACGATGCCCTCATTCAGCATTTGCATGGTTTGTTGAAAACCGGACATGGCACTC
CAGTCGCCTTCCCGTTCCGCTATCGGCTGAATTTGATTGCGAGTGAGATATTTATGCCAGCCAGCCAGAC
GCAGACGCGCCGAGACAGAACTTAATGGGCCCGCTAACAGCGCGATTTGCTGGTGACCCAATGCGACCAG
ATGCTCCACGCCCAGTCGCGTACCGTCTTCATGGGAGAAAATAATACTGTTGATGGGTGTCTGGTCAGAG
ACATCAAGAAATAACGCCGGAACATTAGTGCAGGCAGCTTCCACAGCAATGGCATCCTGGTCATCCAGCG
GATAGTTAATGATCAGCCCACTGACGCGTTGCGCGAGAAGATTGTGCACCGCCGCTTTACAGGCTTCGAC
GCCGCTTCGTTCTACCATCGACACCACCACGCTGGCACCCAGTTGATCGGCGCGAGATTTAATCGCCGCG
ACAATTTGCGACGGCGCGTGCAGGGCCAGACTGGAGGTGGCAACGCCAATCAGCAACGACTGTTTGCCCG
CCAGTTGTTGTGCCACGCGGTTGGGAATGTAATTCAGCTCCGCCATCGCCGCTTCCACTTTTTCCCGCGT
TTTCGCAGAAACGTGGCTGGCCTGGTTCACCACGCGGGAAACGGTCTGATAAGAGACACCGGCATACTCT
GCGACATCGTATAACGTTACTGGTTTCACATTCACCACCCTGAATTGACTCTCTTCCGGGCGCTATCATG
CCATACCGCGAAAGGTTTTGCGCCATTCGATGGTGTCCGGGATCTCGACGCTCTCCCTTATGCGACTCCT
GCATTAGGAAGCAGCCCAGTAGTAGGTTGAGGCCGTTGAGCACCGCCGCCGCAAGGAATGGTGCATGCAA
GGAGATGGCGCCCAACAGTCCCCCGGCCACGGGGCCTGCCACCATACCCACGCCGAAACAAGCGCTCATG
AGCCCGAAGTGGCGAGCCCGATCTTCCCCATCGGTGATGTCGGCGATATAGGCGCCAGCAACCGCACCTG
TGGCGCCGGTGATGCCGGCCACGATGCGTCCGGCGTAGAGGATCGAGATCTCGATCCCGCGAAATTAATA
CGACTCACTATAGGGGAATTGTGAGCGGATAACAATTCCCCTCTAGAAATAATTTTGTTTAACTTTAAGA
AGGAGATATACATATGCTGATTCGCCCGGTTGCTTTCCGTAACATGAACCAACAGATCATCGGCATCCTG
CACACGCCGGACAACATTAAACCTGGCGAAAAAACCCCGGGTATCCTGATGCTGCACGGCTTCACCGGTA
ACAAAACCGAAGCTCATCGTCTCTTTGTTCATGTAGCCCGTTCTCTGAGCGAATATGGTTTCATCGTACT
TCGTTTCGACTTCCGTGGTTCCGGCGATTCTGATGGTGAATTCGAAGATATGACCCTTCCTGGCGAAGTC
TCCGACGCGGAACGTGCTCTGACCTTCCTGCTCCGTCGCCGTAACATCGACCGCGATCGCGTGGGCGTCA
TCGGTCTGTCCATGGGTGGCCGTGTTGCCGCCATCCTGGCATCTAAAGATAAGCGTGTTAAATTTGCGGT
CCTGTACTCCCCGGCACTGGGTCCGTTGCGTGATCGTTCCCTGTCGTTCATGAGCCGTGAGAAAATCGAA
CGCCTGAACAGCGGTGAGGCGGTAGAATTTTTCGCTGAAGGCTGGTACATCAAAAAAACTTTCTTCGAAA
CCGTGGACTACATCGTTCCACTCGACATCATGGACTCGATCCGTGTTCCGGTGCTCATCGTCCATGGTGA
TCGTGATCCGATTATTCCGGTGGAAGAAGCAATTCGAGCGTACGAAAAAATCAAAGGTGTAAACAAGAAG
AACGAACTGTATATTGTTCGTGGTGGTGACCATACCTTCTCCAAAAAAGAACACACCCAGGAAGTTATCA
AAAAAACCCTGGACTGGATCCGTGCCCTCTCCGTCTCCGAAGGCTCCATCGTTCTGTTTCGCCTGCTGGA
ACTCGAGCACCACCACCACCACCACTGAGATCCGGCTGCTAACAAAGCCCGAAAGGAAGCTGAGTTGGCT
GCTGCCACCGCTGAGCAATAACTAGCATAACCCCTTGGGGCCTCTAAACGGGTCTTGAGGGGTTTTTTGC
TGAAAGGAGGAACTATATCCGGATTGGCGAATGGG
[124 nt withheld, positions 2486-2609]
C
[91 nt withheld, positions 2611-2701]
A
[49 nt withheld, positions 2703-2751]
CCTTTGACGTTGGAGTCCACGTTCTTT
[37 nt withheld, positions 2779-2815]
ACCCTATCTCGGTCTATTCTTTTGATTTATAAGGGATTTTGCCGATTTCGGCCTATTGGTTAAAAAATGA
GCTGATTTAACAAAAATTTAACGCGAATTTTAACAAAATATTAACGCTTACAATTTAGGTGGCACTTTTC
GGGGAAATGTGCGCGGAACCCCTATTTGTTTATTTTTCTAAATACATTCAAATATGTATCCGCTCATGAG
ACAATAACCCTGATAAATGCTTCAATAATATTGAAAAAGGAAGAGTATGAGTATTCAACATTTCCGTGTC
GCCCTTATTCCCTTTTTTGCGGCATTTTGCCTTCCTGTTTTTGCTCACCCAGAAACGCTGGTGAAAGTAA
AAGATGCTGAAGATCAGTTGGGTGCACGAGTGGGTTACATCGAACTGGATCTCAACAGCGGTAAGATCCT
TGAGAGTTTTCGCCCCGAAGAACGTTTTCCAATGATGAGCACTTTTAAAGTTCTGCTATGTGGCGCGGTA
TTATCCCGTATTGACGCCGGGCAAGAGCAACTCGGTCGCCGCATACACTATTCTCAGAATGACTTGGTTG
AGTACTCACCAGTCACAGAAAAGCATCTTACGGATGGCATGACAGTAAGAGAATTATGCAGTGCTGCCAT
AACCATGAGTGATAACACTGCGGCCAACTTACTTCTGACAACGATCGGAGGACCGAAGGAGCTAACCGCT
TTTTTGCACAACATGGGGGATCATGTAACTCGCCTTGATCGTTGGGAACCGGAGCTGAATGAAGCCATAC
CAAACGACGAGCGTGACACCACGATGCCTGCAGCAATGGCAACAACGTTGCGCAAACTATTAACTGGCGA
ACTACTTACTCTAGCTTCCCGGCAACAATTAATAGACTGGATGGAGGCGGATAAAGTTGCAGGACCACTT
CTGCGCTCGGCCCTTCCGGCTGGCTGGTTTATTGCTGATAAATCTGGAGCCGGTGAGCGTGGGTCTCGCG
GTATCATTGCAGCACTGGGGCCAGATGGTAAGCCCTCCCGTATCGTAGTTATCTACACGACGGGGAGTCA
GGCAACTATGGATGAACGAAATAGACAGATCGCTGAGATAGGTGCCTCACTGATTAAGCATTGGTAACTG
TCAGACCAAGTTTACTCATATATACTTTAGATTGATTTAAAACTTCATTTTTAATTTAAAAGGATCTAGG
TGAAGATCCTTTTTGATAATCTCATGACCAAAATCCCTTAACGTGAGTTTTCGTTCCACTGAGCGTCAGA
CCCCGTAGAAAAGATCAAAGGATCTTCTTGAGATCCTTTTTTTCTGCGCGTAATCTGCTGCTTGCAAACA
AAAAAACCACCGCTACCAGCGGTGGTTTGTTTGCCGGATCAAGAGCTACCAACTCTTTTTCCGAAGGTAA
CTGGCTTCAGCAGAGCGCAGATACCAAATACTGTCCTTCTAGTGTAGCCGTAGTTAGGCCACCACTTCAA
GAACTCTGTAGCACCGCCTACATACCTCGCTCTGCTAATCCTGTTACCAGTGGCTGCTGCCAGTGGCGAT
AAGTCGTGTCTTACCGGGTTGGACTCAAGACGATAGTTACCGGATAAGGCGCAGCGGTCGGGCTGAACGG
GGGGTTCGTGCACACAGCCCAGCTTGGAGCGAACGACCTACACCGAACTGAGATACCTACAGCGTGAGCT
ATGAGAAAGCGCCACGCTTCCCGAAGGGAGAAAGGCGGACAGGTATCCGGTAAGCGGCAGGGTCGGAACA
GGAGAGCGCACGAGGGAGCTTCCAGGGGGAAACGCCTGGTATCTTTATAGTCCTGTCGGGTTTCGCCACC
TCTGACTTGAGCGTCGATTTTTGTGATGCTCGTCAGGGGGGCGGAGCCTATGGAAAAACGCCAGCAACGC
GGCCTTTTTACGGTTCCTGGCCTTTTGCTGGCCTTTTGCTCACATGTTCTTTCCTGCGTTATCCCCTGAT
TCTGTGGATAACCGTATTACCGCCTTTGAGTGAGCTGATACCGCTCGCCGCAGCCGAACGACCGAGCGCA
GCGAGTCAGTGAGCGAGGAAGCGGAAGAGCGCCTGATGCGGTATTTTCTCCTTACGCATCTGTGCGGTAT
TTCACACCGCAATGGTGCACTCTCAGTACAATCTGCTCTGATGCCGCATAGTTAAGCCAGTATACACTCC
GCTATCGCTACGTGACTGGGTCATGGCTGCGCCCCGACACCCGCCAACACCCGCTGACGCGCCCTGACGG
GCTTGTCTGCTCCCGGCATCCGCTTACAGACAAGCTGTGACCGTCTCCGGGAGCTGCATGTGTCAGAGGT
TTTCACCGTCATCACCGAAACGCGCGAGGCAGCTGCGGTAAAGCTCATCAGCGTGGTCGTGAAGCGATTC
ACAGATGTCTGCCTGTTCATCCGCGTCCAGCTCGTTGAGTTTCTCCAGAAGCGTTAATGTCTGGCTTCTG
ATAAAGCGGGCCATGTTAAGGGCGGTTTTTTCCTGTTTGGTCACTGATGCCTCCGTGTAAGGGGGATTTC
TGTTCATGGGGGTAATGATACCGATGAAACGAGAGAGGATGCTCACGATACGGGTTACTGATGATGAACA
TGCCCGGTTACTGGAACGTTGTGAGGGTAAACAACTGGCGGTATGGATGCGGCGGGACCAGAGAAAAATC
ACTCAGGGTCAATGCCAGCGCTTCGTTAATACAGATGTAGGTGTTCCACAGGGTAGCCAGCAGCATCCTG
CGATGCAGATCCGGAACATAATGGTGCAGGGCGCTGACTTCCGCGTTTCCAGACTTTACGAAACACGGAA
ACCGAAGACCATTCATGTTGTTGCTCAGGTCGCAGACGTTTTGCAGCAGCAGTCGCTTCACGTTCGCTCG
CGTATCGGTGATTCATTCTGCTAACCAGTAAGGCAACCCCGCCAGCCTAGCCGGGTCCTCAACGACAGGA
GCACGATCATGCGCACCCGTGGGGCCGCCATGCCGGCGATAATGGCCTGCTTCTCGCCGAAACGTTTGGT
GGCGGGACCAGTGACGAAGGCTTGAGCGAGGGCGTGCAAGATTCCGAATACCGCAAGCGACAGGCCGATC
ATCGTCGCGCTCCAGCGAAAGCGGTCCTCGCCGAAAATGACCCAGAGCGCTGCCGGCACCTGTCCTACGA
GTTGCATGATAAAGAAGACAGTCATAAGTGCGGCGACGATAGTCATGCCCCGCGCCCACCGGAAGGAGCT
GACTGGGTTGAAGGCTCTCAAGGGCATCGGTCGAGATCCCGGTGCCTAATGAGTGAGCTAACTTACATTA
ATTGCGTTGCGCTCACTGCCCGCTTTCCAGTCGGGAAACCTGTCGTGCCAGCTGCATTAATGAATCGGCC
AACGCGCGGGGAGAGG
