>Addgene plasmid #176775 | pEE018 | depositor partial sequence | sequence record 342605 | Insert (including NdeI and XhoI sites)
CATATGCTGATTCGCCCGGTTGCTTTCCGTAACATGAACCAACAGATCATCGGCATCCTGCACACGCCGG
ACAACATTAAACCTGGCGAAAAAACCCCGGGTATCCTGATGCTGCACGGCTTCACCGGTAACAAAACCGA
AGCTCATCGTCTCTTTGTTCATGTAGCCCGTTCTCTGAGCGAATATGGTTTCATCGTACTTCGTTTCGAC
TTCCGTGGTTCCGGCGATTCTGATGGTGAATTCGAAGATATGACCCTTCCTGGCGAAGTCTCCGACGCGG
AACGTGCTCTGACCTTCCTGCTCCGTCGCCGTAACATCGACCGCGATCGCGTGGGCGTCATCGGTCTGTC
CATGGGTGGCCGTGTTGCCGCCATCCTGGCATCTAAAGATAAGCGTGTTAAATTTGCGGTCCTGTACTCC
CCGGCACTGGGTCCGTTGCGTGATCGTTCCCTGTCGTTCATGAGCCGTGAGAAAATCGAACGCCTGAACA
GCGGTGAGGCGGTAGAATTTTTCGCTGAAGGCTGGTACATCAAAAAAACTTTCTTCGAAACCGTGGACTA
CATCGTTCCACTCGACATCATGGACTCGATCCGTGTTCCGGTGCTCATCGTCCATGGTGATCGTGATCCG
ATTATTCCGGTGGAAGAAGCAATTCGAGCGTACGAAAAAATCAAAGGTGTAAACAAGAAGAACGAACTGT
ATATTGTTCGTGGTGGTGACCATACCTTCTCCAAAAAAGAACACACCCAGGAAGTTATCAAAAAAACCCT
GGACTGGATCCGTGCCCTCTCCGTCTCCGAAGGCTCCATCGTTCTGTTTCGCCTGCTGGAACTCGAG
